LOCUS       Exported 5493 bp ds-DNA circular SYN 12-MAY-2021
DEFINITION  An AAV vector that expresses yellow pre-eGRASP(p30) under the
            CaMKIIa promoter..
ACCESSION   .
VERSION     .
KEYWORDS    pAAV-CWB-yellow pre-eGRASP(p30)
SOURCE      synthetic DNA construct
  ORGANISM  synthetic DNA construct
REFERENCE   1 (bases 1 to 5493)
  AUTHORS   Choi JH, Sim SE, Kim JI, Choi DI, Oh J, Ye S, Lee J, Kim T, Ko HG,
            Lim CS, Kaang BK
  TITLE     Interregional synaptic maps among engram cells underlie memory
            formation.
  JOURNAL   Science. 2018 Apr 27;360(6387):430-435. doi:
            10.1126/science.aas9204.
  PUBMED    29700265
REFERENCE   2 (bases 1 to 5493)
  AUTHORS   .
  TITLE     Direct Submission
  JOURNAL   Exported May 12, 2021 from SnapGene Server 1.1.58
            http://www.snapgene.com
FEATURES             Location/Qualifiers
     source          1..5493
                     /organism="synthetic DNA construct"
                     /mol_type="other DNA"
     regulatory      420..429
                     /regulatory_class="other"
                     /note="vertebrate consensus sequence for strong initiation
                     of translation (Kozak, 1987)"
     CDS             504..962
                     /codon_start=1
                     /product="improved N-terminal fragment of mVenus for use in
                     bimolecular fluorescence complementation (BiFC) (Kodama and
                     Hu, 2010)"
                     /label=VN155(I152L)
                     /translation="SKGEELFTGVVPILVELDGDVNGHKFSVRGEGEGDATIGKLTLKF
                     ICTTGKLPVPWPTLVTTLTYGVQCFARYPDHMKRHDFFKSAMPEGYVQERTISFKDDGK
                     YKTRAVVKFEGDTLVNRIELKGTDFKEDGNILGHKLEYNFNSHNVYITA"
     primer_bind     complement(543..564)
                     /label=EGFP-N
                     /note="EGFP, reverse primer"
     misc_feature    1793..2381
                     /label=WPRE
                     /note="woodchuck hepatitis virus posttranscriptional
                     regulatory element"
     primer_bind     complement(1846..1866)
                     /label=WPRE-R
                     /note="WPRE, reverse primer"
     CDS             complement(2264..2275)
                     /codon_start=1
                     /product="Factor Xa recognition and cleavage site"
                     /label=Factor Xa site
                     /translation="IEGR"
     polyA_signal    2394..2618
                     /label=bGH poly(A) signal
                     /note="bovine growth hormone polyadenylation signal"
     repeat_region   2626..2766
                     /label=AAV2 ITR
                     /note="inverted terminal repeat of adeno-associated virus
                     serotype 2"
     repeat_region   2626..2755
                     /label=AAV2 ITR
     rep_origin      2841..3296
                     /direction=RIGHT
                     /label=f1 ori
                     /note="f1 bacteriophage origin of replication; arrow
                     indicates direction of (+) strand synthesis"
     primer_bind     complement(2928..2947)
                     /label=F1ori-R
                     /note="F1 origin, reverse primer"
     primer_bind     3138..3159
                     /label=F1ori-F
                     /note="F1 origin, forward primer"
     primer_bind     complement(3313..3332)
                     /label=pRS-marker
                     /note="pRS vectors, use to sequence yeast selectable
                     marker"
     primer_bind     3432..3454
                     /label=pGEX 3'
                     /note="pGEX vectors, reverse primer"
     primer_bind     complement(3492..3510)
                     /label=pBRforEco
                     /note="pBR322 vectors, upsteam of EcoRI site, forward
                     primer"
     promoter        3578..3682
                     /gene="bla"
                     /label=AmpR promoter
     CDS             3683..4543
                     /codon_start=1
                     /gene="bla"
                     /product="beta-lactamase"
                     /label=AmpR
                     /note="confers resistance to ampicillin, carbenicillin, and
                     related antibiotics"
                     /translation="MSIQHFRVALIPFFAAFCLPVFAHPETLVKVKDAEDQLGARVGYI
                     ELDLNSGKILESFRPEERFPMMSTFKVLLCGAVLSRIDAGQEQLGRRIHYSQNDLVEYS
                     PVTEKHLTDGMTVRELCSAAITMSDNTAANLLLTTIGGPKELTAFLHNMGDHVTRLDRW
                     EPELNEAIPNDERDTTMPVAMATTLRKLLTGELLTLASRQQLIDWMEADKVAGPLLRSA
                     LPAGWFIADKSGAGERGSRGIIAALGPDGKPSRIVVIYTTGSQATMDERNRQIAEIGAS
                     LIKHW"
     primer_bind     complement(3901..3920)
                     /label=Amp-R
                     /note="Ampicillin resistance gene, reverse primer"
     rep_origin      4714..5302
                     /direction=RIGHT
                     /label=ori
                     /note="high-copy-number ColE1/pMB1/pBR322/pUC origin of
                     replication"
     primer_bind     5203..5222
                     /label=pBR322ori-F
                     /note="pBR322 origin, forward primer"
     repeat_region   5364..5493
                     /label=AAV2 ITR (alternate)
                     /note="Functional equivalent of wild-type AAV2 ITR"
ORIGIN
        1 gcggccgcag atgctgcaca cttgtggact aagtttgttc gcatcccctt ctccaacccc
       61 ctcagtacat caccctgggg gaacagggtc cacttgctcc tgggcccaca cagtcctgca
      121 gtattgtgta tataaggcca gggcaaagag gagcaggttt taaagtgaaa ggcaggcagg
      181 tgttggggag gcagttaccg gggcaacggg aacagggcgt ttcggaggtg gttgccatgg
      241 ggacctggat gctgacgaag gctcgcgagg ctgtgagcag ccacagtgcc ctgctcagaa
      301 gccccaagct cgtcagtcaa gccggttctc cgtttgcact caggagcacg ggcaggcgag
      361 tggcccctag ttctgggggc agcgtgaaaa gacggtatcg ataagcttga ttcgagctag
      421 ccaccatgga gaccgacacc ctcctgctat gggtgctgct gctctgggtg cccggcagca
      481 ccggcgacgc accggtcgga ggcagcaagg gcgaggagct gttcaccggg gtggtgccca
      541 tcctggtcga gctggacggc gacgtaaacg gccacaagtt cagcgtgagg ggcgagggcg
      601 agggcgatgc caccatcggc aagctgaccc tgaagttcat ctgcaccacc ggcaagctgc
      661 ccgtgccctg gcccaccctc gtgaccaccc tgacctacgg cgtgcagtgc ttcgcccgct
      721 accccgacca catgaagcgg cacgacttct tcaagtccgc catgcccgaa ggctacgtcc
      781 aggagcgcac catctccttc aaggacgacg gcaagtacaa gacccgcgcc gtggtgaagt
      841 tcgagggcga caccctggtg aaccgcatcg agctgaaggg caccgacttc aaggaggacg
      901 gcaacatcct ggggcacaag ctggagtaca acttcaacag ccacaacgtc tatatcaccg
      961 ccgacaagca gaagaacggc atcaaggcca acttcaccgt gcgccacaac gtggaggacg
     1021 gcagcgtgca gctcgccgac cactaccagc agaacacccc catcggcgac ggccccgtgc
     1081 tgctgcccga caaccactac ctgagctacc agaccgtgct gagcaaagac cccaacgaga
     1141 agaccggtgg atctggaggc agtggcggat ctagagctcc tacaaagcct ccaccactgc
     1201 cacctggagg aggttccgga ggcggaagcg gtaccgaagt gccttcctct atgacaactg
     1261 agtcgacagc cactgccatg cagtccgaga tgtccacctc aatcatggag accaccacaa
     1321 ccctggctac cagcacagct cgacgaggaa agccccccac aaaggagcct atcagccaga
     1381 ccacggatga tatccttgtg gcctcggcag agtgtcccag cgacgatgag gacattgacc
     1441 cctgtgagcc gagctcaggt gggttagcca accccacccg agtgggcggc cgcgaaccat
     1501 acccaggctc ggcagaggtg atccgggagt ctagcagtac cactggcatg gtggtgggga
     1561 ttgtcgcagc agcagctctg tgcatcctca tcctcctcta tgccatgtac aagtacagaa
     1621 accgggatga aggctcatat cacgtggatg agagtcgaaa ctacatcagt aactcagcac
     1681 agtccaatgg ggctgtggtc aaggagaagc agcccagcag tgcgaaaagc gccaacaaaa
     1741 acaagaagaa caaggataag gagtattatg tctgaattcc tgcagccccg ataatcaacc
     1801 tctggattac aaaatttgtg aaagattgac tggtattctt aactatgttg ctccttttac
     1861 gctatgtgga tacgctgctt taatgccttt gtatcatgct attgcttccc gtatggcttt
     1921 cattttctcc tccttgtata aatcctggtt gctgtctctt tatgaggagt tgtggcccgt
     1981 tgtcaggcaa cgtggcgtgg tgtgcactgt gtttgctgac gcaaccccca ctggttgggg
     2041 cattgccacc acctgtcagc tcctttccgg gactttcgct ttccccctcc ctattgccac
     2101 ggcggaactc atcgccgcct gccttgcccg ctgctggaca ggggctcggc tgttgggcac
     2161 tgacaattcc gtggtgttgt cggggaaatc atcgtccttt ccttggctgc tcgcctgtgt
     2221 tgccacctgg attctgcgcg ggacgtcctt ctgctacgtc ccttcggccc tcaatccagc
     2281 ggaccttcct tcccgcggcc tgctgccggc tctgcggcct cttccgcgtc ttcgccttcg
     2341 ccctcagacg agtcggatct ccctttgggc cgcctccccg catcgggggg atcctgtgcc
     2401 ttctagttgc cagccatctg ttgtttgccc ctcccccgtg ccttccttga ccctggaagg
     2461 tgccactccc actgtccttt cctaataaaa tgaggaaatt gcatcgcatt gtctgagtag
     2521 gtgtcattct attctggggg gtggggtggg gcaggacagc aagggggagg attgggaaga
     2581 caatagcagg catgctgggg atgcggtggg ctctatggcg gccgcaggaa cccctagtga
     2641 tggagttggc cactccctct ctgcgcgctc gctcgctcac tgaggccggg cgaccaaagg
     2701 tcgcccgacg cccgggcttt gcccgggcgg cctcagtgag cgagcgagcg cgcagctgcc
     2761 tgcaggggcg cctgatgcgg tattttctcc ttacgcatct gtgcggtatt tcacaccgca
     2821 tannnnnnnn nnnnnnnnnn nnnnnnnnnn nnnnnnnnnn nnnnnnnnnn nnnnnnnnnn
     2881 nnnnnnnnnn nnnnnnnnnn nnnnnnnnnn nnnnnnntnn nnnnnnnnnn nnnnnnnnnn
     2941 nnnnnnnnnn nnnnnnnnnn nnnncnnnnn nnnnnnnnnn nnnnnnnnnn nnnnnnnnnn
     3001 nnnnnnnnnn nnnnnnnnnn nnnnnnnnnn nnnnnnnnnn nnnnnnnnnn nnnnnnnnnn
     3061 nnnnnnnnnn nnnnnnnnnn nnnnnnnnnn nnnnnnnnnn nnnnnncctt tgacgttgga
     3121 gtccacgttc tttaatagtg gactcttgtt ccaaactgga acaacactca actctatctc
     3181 gggctattct tttgatttat aagggatttt gccgatttcg gtctattggt taaaaaatga
     3241 gctgatttaa caaaaattta acgcgaattt taacaaaata ttaacgttta caattttatg
     3301 gtgcactctc agtacaatct gctctgatgc cgcatagtta agccagcccc gacacccgcc
     3361 aacacccgct gacgcgccct gacgggcttg tctgctcccg gcatccgctt acagacaagc
     3421 tgtgaccgtc tccgggagct gcatgtgtca gaggttttca ccgtcatcac cgaaacgcgc
     3481 gagacgaaag ggcctcgtga tacgcctatt tttataggtt aatgtcatga taataatggt
     3541 ttcttagacg tcaggtggca cttttcgggg aaatgtgcgc ggaaccccta tttgtttatt
     3601 tttctaaata cattcaaata tgtatccgct catgagacaa taaccctgat aaatgcttca
     3661 ataatattga aaaaggaaga gtatgagtat tcaacatttc cgtgtcgccc ttattccctt
     3721 ttttgcggca ttttgccttc ctgtttttgc tcacccagaa acgctggtga aagtaaaaga
     3781 tgctgaagat cagttgggtg cacgagtggg ttacatcgaa ctggatctca acagcggtaa
     3841 gatccttgag agttttcgcc ccgaagaacg ttttccaatg atgagcactt ttaaagttct
     3901 gctatgtggc gcggtattat cccgtattga cgccgggcaa gagcaactcg gtcgccgcat
     3961 acactattct cagaatgact tggttgagta ctcaccagtc acagaaaagc atcttacgga
     4021 tggcatgaca gtaagagaat tatgcagtgc tgccataacc atgagtgata acactgcggc
     4081 caacttactt ctgacaacga tcggaggacc gaaggagcta accgcttttt tgcacaacat
     4141 gggggatcat gtaactcgcc ttgatcgttg ggaaccggag ctgaatgaag ccataccaaa
     4201 cgacgagcgt gacaccacga tgcctgtagc aatggcaaca acgttgcgca aactattaac
     4261 tggcgaacta cttactctag cttcccggca acaattaata gactggatgg aggcggataa
     4321 agttgcagga ccacttctgc gctcggccct tccggctggc tggtttattg ctgataaatc
     4381 tggagccggt gagcgtgggt ctcgcggtat cattgcagca ctggggccag atggtaagcc
     4441 ctcccgtatc gtagttatct acacgacggg gagtcaggca actatggatg aacgaaatag
     4501 acagatcgct gagataggtg cctcactgat taagcattgg taactgtcag accaagttta
     4561 ctcatatata ctttagattg atttaaaact tcatttttaa tttaaaagga tctaggtgaa
     4621 gatccttttt gataatctca tgaccaaaat cccttaacgt gagttttcgt tccactgagc
     4681 gtcagacccc gtagaaaaga tcaaaggatc ttcttgagat cctttttttc tgcgcgtaat
     4741 ctgctgcttg caaacaaaaa aaccaccgct accagcggtg gtttgtttgc cggatcaaga
     4801 gctaccaact ctttttccga aggtaactgg cttcagcaga gcgcagatac caaatactgt
     4861 tcttctagtg tagccgtagt taggccacca cttcaagaac tctgtagcac cgcctacata
     4921 cctcgctctg ctaatcctgt taccagtggc tgctgccagt ggcgataagt cgtgtcttac
     4981 cgggttggac tcaagacgat agttaccgga taaggcgcag cggtcgggct gaacgggggg
     5041 ttcgtgcaca cagcccagct tggagcgaac gacctacacc gaactgagat acctacagcg
     5101 tgagctatga gaaagcgcca cgcttcccga agggagaaag gcggacaggt atccggtaag
     5161 cggcagggtc ggaacaggag agcgcacgag ggagcttcca gggggaaacg cctggtatct
     5221 ttatagtcct gtcgggtttc gccacctctg acttgagcgt cgatttttgt gatgctcgtc
     5281 aggggggcgg agcctatgga aaaacgccag caacgcggcc tttttacggt tcctggcctt
     5341 ttgctggcct tttgctcaca tgtcctgcag gcagctgcgc gctcgctcgc tcactgaggc
     5401 cgcccgggcg tcgggcgacc tttggtcgcc cggcctcagt gagcgagcga gcgcgcagag
     5461 agggagtggc caactccatc actaggggtt cct
//
