>Addgene plasmid #111587 | pAAV-CWB-yellow pre-eGRASP(p30) | depositor full sequence | sequence record 209573 | pAAV-CWB-yellow pre-eGRASP(p30) sequence 5504 bps
CCTGCAGGCAGCTGCGCGCTCGCTCGCTCACTGAGGCCGCCCGGGCAAAGCCCGGGCGTCGGGCGACCTT
TGGTCGCCCGGCCTCAGTGAGCGAGCGAGCGCGCAGAGAGGGAGTGGCCAACTCCATCACTAGGGGTTCC
TGCGGCCGCAGATGCTGCACACTTGTGGACTAAGTTTGTTCGCATCCCCTTCTCCAACCCCCTCAGTACA
TCACCCTGGGGGAACAGGGTCCACTTGCTCCTGGGCCCACACAGTCCTGCAGTATTGTGTATATAAGGCC
AGGGCAAAGAGGAGCAGGTTTTAAAGTGAAAGGCAGGCAGGTGTTGGGGAGGCAGTTACCGGGGCAACGG
GAACAGGGCGTTTCGGAGGTGGTTGCCATGGGGACCTGGATGCTGACGAAGGCTCGCGAGGCTGTGAGCA
GCCACAGTGCCCTGCTCAGAAGCCCCAAGCTCGTCAGTCAAGCCGGTTCTCCGTTTGCACTCAGGAGCAC
GGGCAGGCGAGTGGCCCCTAGTTCTGGGGGCAGCGTGAAAAGACGGTATCGATAAGCTTGATTCGAGCTA
GCCACCATGGAGACCGACACCCTCCTGCTATGGGTGCTGCTGCTCTGGGTGCCCGGCAGCACCGGCGACG
CACCGGTCGGAGGCAGCAAGGGCGAGGAGCTGTTCACCGGGGTGGTGCCCATCCTGGTCGAGCTGGACGG
CGACGTAAACGGCCACAAGTTCAGCGTGAGGGGCGAGGGCGAGGGCGATGCCACCATCGGCAAGCTGACC
CTGAAGTTCATCTGCACCACCGGCAAGCTGCCCGTGCCCTGGCCCACCCTCGTGACCACCCTGACCTACG
GCGTGCAGTGCTTCGCCCGCTACCCCGACCACATGAAGCGGCACGACTTCTTCAAGTCCGCCATGCCCGA
AGGCTACGTCCAGGAGCGCACCATCTCCTTCAAGGACGACGGCAAGTACAAGACCCGCGCCGTGGTGAAG
TTCGAGGGCGACACCCTGGTGAACCGCATCGAGCTGAAGGGCACCGACTTCAAGGAGGACGGCAACATCC
TGGGGCACAAGCTGGAGTACAACTTCAACAGCCACAACGTCTATATCACCGCCGACAAGCAGAAGAACGG
CATCAAGGCCAACTTCACCGTGCGCCACAACGTGGAGGACGGCAGCGTGCAGCTCGCCGACCACTACCAG
CAGAACACCCCCATCGGCGACGGCCCCGTGCTGCTGCCCGACAACCACTACCTGAGCTACCAGACCGTGC
TGAGCAAAGACCCCAACGAGAAGACCGGTGGATCTGGAGGCAGTGGCGGATCTAGAGCTCCTACAAAGCC
TCCACCACTGCCACCTGGAGGAGGTTCCGGAGGCGGAAGCGGTACCGAAGTGCCTTCCTCTATGACAACT
GAGTCGACAGCCACTGCCATGCAGTCCGAGATGTCCACCTCAATCATGGAGACCACCACAACCCTGGCTA
CCAGCACAGCTCGACGAGGAAAGCCCCCCACAAAGGAGCCTATCAGCCAGACCACGGATGATATCCTTGT
GGCCTCGGCAGAGTGTCCCAGCGACGATGAGGACATTGACCCCTGTGAGCCGAGCTCAGGTGGGTTAGCC
AACCCCACCCGAGTGGGCGGCCGCGAACCATACCCAGGCTCGGCAGAGGTGATCCGGGAGTCTAGCAGTA
CCACTGGCATGGTGGTGGGGATTGTCGCAGCAGCAGCTCTGTGCATCCTCATCCTCCTCTATGCCATGTA
CAAGTACAGAAACCGGGATGAAGGCTCATATCACGTGGATGAGAGTCGAAACTACATCAGTAACTCAGCA
CAGTCCAATGGGGCTGTGGTCAAGGAGAAGCAGCCCAGCAGTGCGAAAAGCGCCAACAAAAACAAGAAGA
ACAAGGATAAGGAGTATTATGTCTGAATTCCTGCAGCCCCGATAATCAACCTCTGGATTACAAAATTTGT
GAAAGATTGACTGGTATTCTTAACTATGTTGCTCCTTTTACGCTATGTGGATACGCTGCTTTAATGCCTT
TGTATCATGCTATTGCTTCCCGTATGGCTTTCATTTTCTCCTCCTTGTATAAATCCTGGTTGCTGTCTCT
TTATGAGGAGTTGTGGCCCGTTGTCAGGCAACGTGGCGTGGTGTGCACTGTGTTTGCTGACGCAACCCCC
ACTGGTTGGGGCATTGCCACCACCTGTCAGCTCCTTTCCGGGACTTTCGCTTTCCCCCTCCCTATTGCCA
CGGCGGAACTCATCGCCGCCTGCCTTGCCCGCTGCTGGACAGGGGCTCGGCTGTTGGGCACTGACAATTC
CGTGGTGTTGTCGGGGAAATCATCGTCCTTTCCTTGGCTGCTCGCCTGTGTTGCCACCTGGATTCTGCGC
GGGACGTCCTTCTGCTACGTCCCTTCGGCCCTCAATCCAGCGGACCTTCCTTCCCGCGGCCTGCTGCCGG
CTCTGCGGCCTCTTCCGCGTCTTCGCCTTCGCCCTCAGACGAGTCGGATCTCCCTTTGGGCCGCCTCCCC
GCATCGGGGGGATCCTGTGCCTTCTAGTTGCCAGCCATCTGTTGTTTGCCCCTCCCCCGTGCCTTCCTTG
ACCCTGGAAGGTGCCACTCCCACTGTCCTTTCCTAATAAAATGAGGAAATTGCATCGCATTGTCTGAGTA
GGTGTCATTCTATTCTGGGGGGTGGGGTGGGGCAGGACAGCAAGGGGGAGGATTGGGAAGACAATAGCAG
GCATGCTGGGGATGCGGTGGGCTCTATGGCGGCCGCAGGAACCCCTAGTGATGGAGTTGGCCACTCCCTC
TCTGCGCGCTCGCTCGCTCACTGAGGCCGGGCGACCAAAGGTCGCCCGACGCCCGGGCTTTGCCCGGGCG
GCCTCAGTGAGCGAGCGAGCGCGCAGCTGCCTGCAGGGGCGCCTGATGCGGTATTTTCTCCTTACGCATC
TGTGCGGTATTTCACACCGCATA
[142 nt withheld, positions 2964-3105]
C
[141 nt withheld, positions 3107-3247]
CCTTTGACGTTGGAGTCCACGTTCTTTAATAGTGGACTCTTGTTCCAAACTGGAACAACACTCAACCCTA
TCTCGGGCTATTCTTTTGATTTATAAGGGATTTTGCCGATTTCGGCCTATTGGTTAAAAAATGAGCTGAT
TTAACAAAAATTTAACGCGAATTTTAACAAAATATTAACGTTTACAATTTTATGGTGCACTCTCAGTACA
ATCTGCTCTGATGCCGCATAGTTAAGCCAGCCCCGACACCCGCCAACACCCGCTGACGCGCCCTGACGGG
CTTGTCTGCTCCCGGCATCCGCTTACAGACAAGCTGTGACCGTCTCCGGGAGCTGCATGTGTCAGAGGTT
TTCACCGTCATCACCGAAACGCGCGAGACGAAAGGGCCTCGTGATACGCCTATTTTTATAGGTTAATGTC
ATGATAATAATGGTTTCTTAGACGTCAGGTGGCACTTTTCGGGGAAATGTGCGCGGAACCCCTATTTGTT
TATTTTTCTAAATACATTCAAATATGTATCCGCTCATGAGACAATAACCCTGATAAATGCTTCAATAATA
TTGAAAAAGGAAGAGTATGAGTATTCAACATTTCCGTGTCGCCCTTATTCCCTTTTTTGCGGCATTTTGC
CTTCCTGTTTTTGCTCACCCAGAAACGCTGGTGAAAGTAAAAGATGCTGAAGATCAGTTGGGTGCACGAG
TGGGTTACATCGAACTGGATCTCAACAGCGGTAAGATCCTTGAGAGTTTTCGCCCCGAAGAACGTTTTCC
AATGATGAGCACTTTTAAAGTTCTGCTATGTGGCGCGGTATTATCCCGTATTGACGCCGGGCAAGAGCAA
CTCGGTCGCCGCATACACTATTCTCAGAATGACTTGGTTGAGTACTCACCAGTCACAGAAAAGCATCTTA
CGGATGGCATGACAGTAAGAGAATTATGCAGTGCTGCCATAACCATGAGTGATAACACTGCGGCCAACTT
ACTTCTGACAACGATCGGAGGACCGAAGGAGCTAACCGCTTTTTTGCACAACATGGGGGATCATGTAACT
CGCCTTGATCGTTGGGAACCGGAGCTGAATGAAGCCATACCAAACGACGAGCGTGACACCACGATGCCTG
TAGCAATGGCAACAACGTTGCGCAAACTATTAACTGGCGAACTACTTACTCTAGCTTCCCGGCAACAATT
AATAGACTGGATGGAGGCGGATAAAGTTGCAGGACCACTTCTGCGCTCGGCCCTTCCGGCTGGCTGGTTT
ATTGCTGATAAATCTGGAGCCGGTGAGCGTGGGTCTCGCGGTATCATTGCAGCACTGGGGCCAGATGGTA
AGCCCTCCCGTATCGTAGTTATCTACACGACGGGGAGTCAGGCAACTATGGATGAACGAAATAGACAGAT
CGCTGAGATAGGTGCCTCACTGATTAAGCATTGGTAACTGTCAGACCAAGTTTACTCATATATACTTTAG
ATTGATTTAAAACTTCATTTTTAATTTAAAAGGATCTAGGTGAAGATCCTTTTTGATAATCTCATGACCA
AAATCCCTTAACGTGAGTTTTCGTTCCACTGAGCGTCAGACCCCGTAGAAAAGATCAAAGGATCTTCTTG
AGATCCTTTTTTTCTGCGCGTAATCTGCTGCTTGCAAACAAAAAAACCACCGCTACCAGCGGTGGTTTGT
TTGCCGGATCAAGAGCTACCAACTCTTTTTCCGAAGGTAACTGGCTTCAGCAGAGCGCAGATACCAAATA
CTGTCCTTCTAGTGTAGCCGTAGTTAGGCCACCACTTCAAGAACTCTGTAGCACCGCCTACATACCTCGC
TCTGCTAATCCTGTTACCAGTGGCTGCTGCCAGTGGCGATAAGTCGTGTCTTACCGGGTTGGACTCAAGA
CGATAGTTACCGGATAAGGCGCAGCGGTCGGGCTGAACGGGGGGTTCGTGCACACAGCCCAGCTTGGAGC
GAACGACCTACACCGAACTGAGATACCTACAGCGTGAGCTATGAGAAAGCGCCACGCTTCCCGAAGGGAG
AAAGGCGGACAGGTATCCGGTAAGCGGCAGGGTCGGAACAGGAGAGCGCACGAGGGAGCTTCCAGGGGGA
AACGCCTGGTATCTTTATAGTCCTGTCGGGTTTCGCCACCTCTGACTTGAGCGTCGATTTTTGTGATGCT
CGTCAGGGGGGCGGAGCCTATGGAAAAACGCCAGCAACGCGGCCTTTTTACGGTTCCTGGCCTTTTGCTG
GCCTTTTGCTCACATGT
Features (pLannotate 1.2.2; 16 found; start..end, strand, type, name):
      1..141     -  repeat_region  AAV2 ITR: inverted terminal repeat of adeno-associated virus serotype 2 inverted
    160..524     +  promoter       CaMKII promoter (fragment): promoter for the mouse calcium/calmodulin-dependent kinase II α subunit
    532..552     -  misc_feature   MCS (fragment): pBluescript multiple cloning site
    567..629     +  CDS            KV3A6_MOUSE (fragment): Experimental evidence at protein level: Swiss-Prot protein existence level 1. From Mus musculus (Mouse).
    645..1283    +  CDS            Trp-less GFP (fragment): Trp-less GFP is a fluorescent protein published in 2012, derived from Aequorea victoria.
   1377..1913    +  CDS            Nrxn1 (fragment): NRX1B_MOUSE - Experimental evidence at protein level: Swiss-Prot protein existence level 1. Neuronal cell surface protein that may be involved in cell recognition and cell adhesion by forming intracellular junctions through binding to neuroligins. May play a role in formation or maintenance of synaptic junctions. May mediate intracellular signaling. May play a role in angiogenesis (By similarity). From Mus musculus (Mouse).
   1934..2522    +  misc_feature   WPRE: woodchuck hepatitis virus posttranscriptional regulatory element
   2535..2759    +  polyA_signal   bGH poly(A) signal: bovine growth hormone polyadenylation signal
   2767..2907    +  repeat_region  AAV2 ITR: inverted terminal repeat of adeno-associated virus serotype 2 inverted
   2912..2963    -  misc_feature   bom (fragment): basis of mobility region from pBR322
   2982..3362    +  rep_origin     M13 ori (sequence partly withheld): M13 bacteriophage origin of replication; arrow indicates direction of (+) strand synthesis
   3438..3487    -  misc_feature   bom (fragment): basis of mobility region from pBR322
   3589..3624    -  CDS            rop (fragment): Rop protein, which maintains plasmids at low copy number; rop
   3719..3823    +  promoter       AmpR promoter: bla
   3824..4684    +  CDS            AmpR: β-lactamase; bla; confers resistance to ampicillin, carbenicillin, and related antibiotics
   4855..5443    +  rep_origin     ori: high-copy-number ColE1/pMB1/pBR322/pUC origin of replication
