[The description below was written by a language model from this plasmid's Addgene catalogue record, the feature table of its GenBank file and pLannotate feature annotations shown in this document.]
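Description:
pAAV-CWB-yellow pre-eGRASP(p30) is an adeno-associated virus transfer plasmid of about 5.5 kb, built on a pAAV backbone. It is used to package a neuron-targeted expression cassette between two AAV2 inverted terminal repeats. In bacteria it replicates from a high-copy ColE1/pUC-type origin and is selected with ampicillin through the bla gene. An f1/M13 phage origin is also present. The ITRs are the only cis elements required for replication and encapsidation of the recombinant genome, so Rep, Cap and helper functions have to be provided in trans during virus production.

The cassette is driven by a fragment of the mouse CaMKIIα promoter, which is commonly used to favour expression in excitatory forebrain neurons. A Kozak consensus precedes the roughly 1.35 kb insert, cloned between NheI and EcoRI. According to the annotations, the open reading frame begins with a short segment matching a mouse immunoglobulin kappa chain, which most likely serves as a secretion signal. This is followed by a large GFP-family fragment, annotated in one table as an mVenus-type N-terminal complementation fragment, and then a portion of mouse neurexin-1β. The neurexin portion would be expected to anchor the split-fluorophore fragment on the presynaptic membrane. The "p30" in the name is not explained in the record, and no feature is annotated for it. A WPRE and a bovine growth hormone polyadenylation signal follow the coding region to enhance transcript stability and processing.

The construct supplies the presynaptic, yellow-emitting half of the enhanced GRASP system. Fluorescence is reconstituted only where this half meets a complementary postsynaptic partner, which marks synaptic contacts. The associated work used it to map connections among engram cells. The two sequence records differ slightly in length and start coordinate but describe the same architecture.
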