Addgene plasmid #111587: pAAV-CWB-yellow pre-eGRASP(p30)
Purpose: An AAV vector that expresses yellow pre-eGRASP(p30) under the CaMKIIa promoter.
Depositing lab: Bong-Kiun Kaang. Depositing organization: Seoul National University. Publication: Interregional synaptic maps among engram cells underlie memory formation. Choi JH, Sim SE, Kim JI, Choi DI, Oh J, Ye S, Lee J, Kim T, Ko HG, Lim CS, Kaang BK. Science. 2018 Apr 27;360(6387):430-435. doi: 10.1126/science.aas9204. PubMed 29700265.
Backbone
  Vector backbone: pAAV
  Backbone size w/o insert (bp): 4154
  Total vector size (bp): 5504
  Vector type: AAV
Growth in bacteria
  Bacterial resistance: Ampicillin, 100 μg/mL
  Growth temperature: 37°C
  Growth strain: NEB Stable
  Copy number: Unknown
Gene/Insert
  Gene/Insert name: yellow pre-eGRASP(p30)
  Insert size (bp): 1350
  Promoter: CaMKIIa
  Cloning method: Restriction Enzyme; 5′ cloning site NheI (not destroyed); 3′ cloning site EcoRI (not destroyed)
  Sequencing primers: 5′ None; 3′ None
Terms and licenses: Academic/Nonprofit Terms; Industry Terms: Not Available to Industry
How to cite: pAAV-CWB-yellow pre-eGRASP(p30) was a gift from Bong-Kiun Kaang (Addgene plasmid # 111587 ; http://n2t.net/addgene:111587 ; RRID:Addgene_111587)
